Addgene plasmid #189898: p667-UBC-PXK-V5-miniTurbo_IDG-K
Purpose: Gateway destination clone of PXK (human) tagged with C-terminal V5-miniTurbo for generating protein-proximity networks using proximity-dependent biotinylation proteomics
Depositing lab: Ben Major. Depositing organization: Washington University in Saint Louis.
Backbone
  Vector backbone: pDest667
  Backbone manufacturer: PEL
  Backbone size w/o insert (bp): 9014
  Vector type: Mammalian Expression, Lentiviral ; Gateway Destination
  Selectable markers: Puromycin
Growth in bacteria
  Bacterial resistance: Ampicillin, 100 μg/mL
  Growth temperature: 30°C
  Growth strain: DH10B
  Copy number: Low Copy
Gene/Insert
  Gene/Insert name: PXK (alt names: PXK-V5-miniTurbo; V5-miniTurbo)
  Species: H. sapiens (human)
  Entrez Gene: PXK (a.k.a. MONAKA, SLOB)
  Promoter: Ubiquitin
  Tag / fusion protein: V5-miniTurbo (C terminal on insert)
  Cloning method: Gateway Cloning
  Sequencing primers: 5′ TGAAGCTCCGGTTTTGAACT; 3′ CATTTCCTCCCTCTGCTTCC
Terms and licenses: Academic/Nonprofit Terms; Industry Terms: Not Available to Industry
Depositor comments: These plasmids were generated as part of the Illuminating the Druggable Genome (IDG) program sponsored by the NIH Common Fund. The goal of this program is to identify, gather, and distribute information and resources for proteins that currently are not well-studied yet belong to commonly drug-targeted protein families: protein kinases, non-olfactory G-protein coupled receptors (GPCRs), and ion channels. The IDG program is designed to develop fundamental research tools for understudied proteins, elucidate their function, and disseminate the IDG-related resources and data to the greater scientific community. These lentiviral gateway destination plasmids were generated, as part of the Kinase-Data and Resource Generating Center (DRGC), using the single fragment or multisite gateway cloning technology. They were used for generating proteomics-based protein-interaction and protein-proximity networks that can be accessed through the kinase-DRGC website https://darkkinome.org/. Each plasmid has either an N- or C-terminal fusion protein (Flag/ V5/V5-miniTurbo/V5-TurboID/miniTurbo-V5/TurboID-V5) tagged understudied kinase driven under either a CMV or Ubiquitin (UBC) promoter. All inserts in the pENTR plasmids used to generate the deposited destination plasmids were end-sequenced and insert size validated prior to multi-site gateway cloning. The combined insert size of the single fragment or three fragment destination plasmids were confirmed by restriction digestion (BsrGI, and EcoRV for pDest667; BsrGI, EcoRV, and BstZ17I for pDest663; and BsrGI for pHAGE) and all plasmids were partially sequenced to ensure in-frame ORFs and fusion tags.
How to cite: p667-UBC-PXK-V5-miniTurbo_IDG-K was a gift from Ben Major (Addgene plasmid # 189898 ; http://n2t.net/addgene:189898 ; RRID:Addgene_189898)
