[The description below was written by a language model from this plasmid's Addgene catalogue record and pLannotate feature annotations shown in this document.]
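Description:
p667-UBC-PXK-V5-miniTurbo_IDG-K is a lentiviral mammalian expression plasmid built on the pDest667 Gateway destination backbone, carrying human PXK fused at its C terminus to a V5-miniTurbo tag. In bacteria it is maintained through a ColE1/pUC-type origin and ampicillin resistance (bla). The catalogue lists it as low copy even though the annotated origin is of the high-copy class. An f1 origin and remnants of a lac/lacZα cloning region flanked by T3 and T7 promoters are also present. The transfer cassette has a third-generation layout: an RSV promoter drives a truncated HIV-1 5' LTR, followed by the Ψ packaging signal with a gag fragment, the RRE for Rev-dependent export of genomic RNA, and the cPPT/CTS. A second truncated LTR and an SV40 poly(A) signal close the viral genome, with an SV40 origin downstream.

The payload was assembled by multisite Gateway recombination, as shown by the attB4, attB1 and attB2 sites separating its modules. The human ubiquitin C promoter sits between attB4 and attB1, the PXK open reading frame lies between attB1 and attB2, and the miniTurbo coding sequence follows. The V5 epitope is stated in the catalogue but is not separately annotated in the feature table. A WPRE downstream of the fusion enhances transcript expression, and a mouse PGK promoter drives puromycin N-acetyltransferase for selection of transduced cells. miniTurbo is an engineered, truncated E. coli biotin ligase that biotinylates nearby proteins, so the construct is intended for stable expression of the PXK bait and mapping of its proximity network by biotinylation proteomics. It was generated within a programme developing tools for understudied kinases. The sequence record is described as a partial NGS result.
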