Features (pLannotate 1.2.2; 31 found; start..end, strand, type, name):
     26..130     +  promoter       AmpR promoter: bla
    131..991     +  CDS            AmpR: β-lactamase; bla; confers resistance to ampicillin, carbenicillin, and related antibiotics
   1162..1750    +  rep_origin     ori: high-copy-number ColE1/pMB1/pBR322/pUC origin of replication
   1933..2025    +  CDS            lacI (fragment): lac repressor; lacI; The lac repressor binds to the lac operator to inhibit transcription in E. coli. This inhibition can be relieved by adding lactose or isopropyl-β-D-thiogalactopyranoside (IPTG).
   2038..2059    +  protein_bind   CAP binding site: CAP binding activates transcription in the presence of cAMP. E. coli catabolite activator protein
   2074..2104    +  promoter       lac promoter: promoter for the E. coli lac operon
   2108..2130    +  protein_bind   lac operator (fragment): The lac repressor binds to the lac operator to inhibit transcription in E. coli. This inhibition can be relieved by adding lactose or isopropyl-β-D-thiogalactopyranoside (IPTG). lac repressor encoded by lacI
   2173..2191    +  promoter       T3 promoter: promoter for bacteriophage T3 RNA polymerase
   2219..2445    +  promoter       RSV promoter: Rous sarcoma virus enhancer/promoter
   2446..2626    +  LTR            5' LTR (truncated): truncated 5' long terminal repeat (LTR) from HIV-1
   2673..2798    +  misc_feature   HIV-1 Ψ: packaging signal of human immunodeficiency virus type 1
   2782..3145    +  CDS            HIV-1 gag (fragment): gag protein from human immunodeficiency virus 1; gag
   3291..3524    +  misc_feature   RRE: The Rev response element (RRE) of HIV-1 allows for Rev-dependent mRNA export from the nucleus to the cytoplasm.
   3901..4001    +  CDS            Rev (fragment): human immunodeficiency virus 1 (HIV-1) Rev protein; rev; enhances nuclear export of unspliced and incompletely spliced viral mRNAs
   4020..4136    +  misc_feature   cPPT/CTS: central polypurine tract and central termination sequence of HIV-1
   4168..4188    +  protein_bind   attB4: mutant version of attB; core recombination site for the Gateway® BP reaction BP Clonase™
   4188..5399    +  promoter       UbC promoter: human ubiquitin C promoter
   5400..5424    +  protein_bind   attB1: mutant version of attB; recombination site for the Gateway® BP reaction BP Clonase™
   5433..7166    +  CDS            PXK: PXK_HUMAN - Experimental evidence at protein level: Swiss-Prot protein existence level 1. Binds to and modulates brain Na,K-ATPase subunits ATP1B1 and ATP1B3 and may thereby participate in the regulation of electrical excitability and synaptic transmission. May not display kinase activity. From Homo sapiens (Human).
   7174..7194    -  protein_bind   attB2: mutant version of attB; core recombination site for the Gateway® BP reaction BP Clonase™
   7245..8015    +  CDS            miniTurbo: N-terminally truncated mutant of the E. coli biotin ligase BioID engineered for improved catalytic efficiency (Branon et al., 2018)
   8070..8658    +  misc_feature   WPRE: woodchuck hepatitis virus posttranscriptional regulatory element
   8672..9171    +  promoter       PGK promoter: mouse phosphoglycerate kinase 1 promoter
   9192..9791    +  CDS            PuroR: puromycin N-acetyltransferase; pac from Streptomyces alboniger; confers resistance to puromycin
   9859..9996    +  CDS            nef (fragment): NEF_HV1LA - Experimental evidence at protein level: Swiss-Prot protein existence level 1. Extracellular Nef protein targets CD4(+) T-lymphocytes for apoptosis by interacting with CXCR4 surface receptors. From Human immunodeficiency virus type 1 group M subtype B (isolate Lai) (HIV-1).
   9982..10162   +  LTR            5' LTR (truncated): truncated 5' long terminal repeat (LTR) from HIV-1
  10234..10355   +  polyA_signal   SV40 poly(A) signal: SV40 polyadenylation signal
  10395..10530   +  rep_origin     SV40 ori: SV40 origin of replication
  10551..10569   -  promoter       T7 promoter: promoter for bacteriophage T7 RNA polymerase
  10577..10732   +  CDS            lacZα (fragment): LacZα fragment of β-galactosidase; lacZ fragment
  10737..11165   +  rep_origin     f1 ori (sequence partly withheld): f1 bacteriophage origin of replication; arrow indicates direction of (+) strand synthesis
>Addgene plasmid #189898 | p667-UBC-PXK-V5-miniTurbo_IDG-K | addgene full sequence | sequence record 374771 | Addgene Partial NGS Result
AGGTGGCACTTTTCGGGGAAATGTGCGCGGAACCCCTATTTGTTTATTTTTCTAAATACATTCAAATATG
TATCCGCTCATGAGACAATAACCCTGATAAATGCTTCAATAATATTGAAAAAGGAAGAGTATGAGTATTC
AACATTTCCGTGTCGCCCTTATTCCCTTTTTTGCGGCATTTTGCCTTCCTGTTTTTGCTCACCCAGAAAC
GCTGGTGAAAGTAAAAGATGCTGAAGATCAGTTGGGTGCACGAGTGGGTTACATCGAACTGGATCTCAAC
AGCGGTAAGATCCTTGAGAGTTTTCGCCCCGAAGAACGTTTTCCAATGATGAGCACTTTTAAAGTTCTGC
TATGTGGCGCGGTATTATCCCGTATTGACGCCGGGCAAGAGCAACTCGGTCGCCGCATACACTATTCTCA
GAATGACTTGGTTGAGTACTCACCAGTCACAGAAAAGCATCTTACGGATGGCATGACAGTAAGAGAATTA
TGCAGTGCTGCCATAACCATGAGTGATAACACTGCGGCCAACTTACTTCTGACAACGATCGGAGGACCGA
AGGAGCTAACCGCTTTTTTGCACAACATGGGGGATCATGTAACTCGCCTTGATCGTTGGGAACCGGAGCT
GAATGAAGCCATACCAAACGACGAGCGTGACACCACGATGCCTGTAGCAATGGCAACAACGTTGCGCAAA
CTATTAACTGGCGAACTACTTACTCTAGCTTCCCGGCAACAATTAATAGACTGGATGGAGGCGGATAAAG
TTGCAGGACCACTTCTGCGCTCGGCCCTTCCGGCTGGCTGGTTTATTGCTGATAAATCTGGAGCCGGTGA
GCGTGGGTCTCGCGGTATCATTGCAGCACTGGGGCCAGATGGTAAGCCCTCCCGTATCGTAGTTATCTAC
ACGACGGGGAGTCAGGCAACTATGGATGAACGAAATAGACAGATCGCTGAGATAGGTGCCTCACTGATTA
AGCATTGGTAACTGTCAGACCAAGTTTACTCATATATACTTTAGATTGATTTAAAACTTCATTTTTAATT
TAAAAGGATCTAGGTGAAGATCCTTTTTGATAATCTCATGACCAAAATCCCTTAACGTGAGTTTTCGTTC
CACTGAGCGTCAGACCCCGTAGAAAAGATCAAAGGATCTTCTTGAGATCCTTTTTTTCTGCGCGTAATCT
GCTGCTTGCAAACAAAAAAACCACCGCTACCAGCGGTGGTTTGTTTGCCGGATCAAGAGCTACCAACTCT
TTTTCCGAAGGTAACTGGCTTCAGCAGAGCGCAGATACCAAATACTGTTCTTCTAGTGTAGCCGTAGTTA
GGCCACCACTTCAAGAACTCTGTAGCACCGCCTACATACCTCGCTCTGCTAATCCTGTTACCAGTGGCTG
CTGCCAGTGGCGATAAGTCGTGTCTTACCGGGTTGGACTCAAGACGATAGTTACCGGATAAGGCGCAGCG
GTCGGGCTGAACGGGGGGTTCGTGCACACAGCCCAGCTTGGAGCGAACGACCTACACCGAACTGAGATAC
CTACAGCGTGAGCTATGAGAAAGCGCCACGCTTCCCGAAGGGAGAAAGGTGGACAGGTATCCGGTAAGCG
GCAGGGTCGGAACAGGAGAGCGCACGAGGGAGCTTCCAGGGGGAAACGCCTGGTATCTTTATAGTCCTGT
CGGGTTTCGCCACCTCTGACTTGAGCGTCGATTTTTGTGATGCTCGTCAGGGGGGCGGAGCCTATGGAAA
AACGCCAGCAACGCGGCCTTTTTACGGTTCCTGGCCTTTTGCTGGCCTTTTGCTCACATGTTCTTTCCTG
CGTTATCCCCTGATTCTGTGGATAACCGTATTACCGCCTTTGAGTGAGCTGATACCGCTCGCCGCAGCCG
AACGACCGAGCGCAGCGAGTCAGTGAGCGAGGAAGCGGAAGAGCGCCCAATACGCAAACCGCCTCTCCCC
GCGCGTTGGCCGATTCATTAATGCAGCTGGCACGACAGGTTTCCCGACTGGAAAGCGGGCAGTGAGCGCA
ACGCAATTAATGTGAGTTAGCTCACTCATTAGGCACCCCAGGCTTTACACTTTATGCTTCCGGCTCGTAT
GTTGTGTGGAATTGTGAGCGGATAACAATTTCACACAGGAAACAGCTATGACCATGATTACGCCAAGCGC
GCAATTAACCCTCACTAAAGGGAACAAAAGCTGGAGCTGCAAGCTTAATGTAGTCTTATGCAATACTCTT
GTAGTCTTGCAACATGGTAACGATGAGTTAGCAACATGCCTTACAAGGAGAGAAAAAGCACCGTGCATGC
CGATTGGTGGAAGTAAGGTGGTACGATCGTGCCTTATTAGGAAGGCAACAGACGGGTCTGACATGGATTG
GACGAACCACTGAATTGCCGCATTGCAGAGATATTGTATTTAAGTGCCTAGCTCGATACATAAACGGGTC
TCTCTGGTTAGACCAGATCTGAGCCTGGGAGCTCTCTGGCTAACTAGGGAACCCACTGCTTAAGCCTCAA
TAAAGCTTGCCTTGAGTGCTTCAAGTAGTGTGTGCCCGTCTGTTGTGTGACTCTGGTAACTAGAGATCCC
TCAGACCCTTTTAGTCAGTGTGGAAAATCTCTAGCAGTGGCGCCCGAACAGGGACTTGAAAGCGAAAGGG
AAACCAGAGGAGCTCTCTCGACGCAGGACTCGGCTTGCTGAAGCGCGCACGGCAAGAGGCGAGGGGCGGC
GACTGGTGAGTACGCCAAAAATTTTGACTAGCGGAGGCTAGAAGGAGAGAGATGGGTGCGAGAGCGTCAG
TATTAAGCGGGGGAGAATTAGATCGCGATGGGAAAAAATTCGGTTAAGGCCAGGGGGAAAGAAAAAATAT
AAATTAAAACATATAGTATGGGCAAGCAGGGAGCTAGAACGATTCGCAGTTAATCCTGGCCTGTTAGAAA
CATCAGAAGGCTGTAGACAAATACTGGGACAGCTACAACCATCCCTTCAGACAGGATCAGAAGAACTTAG
ATCATTATATAATACAGTAGCAACCCTCTATTGTGTGCATCAAAGGATAGAGATAAAAGACACCAAGGAA
GCTTTAGACAAGATAGAGGAAGAGCAAAACAAAAGTAAGACCACCGCACAGCAAGCGGCCGCTGATCTTC
AGACCTGGAGGAGGAGATATGAGGGACAATTGGAGAAGTGAATTATATAAATATAAAGTAGTAAAAATTG
AACCATTAGGAGTAGCACCCACCAAGGCAAAGAGAAGAGTGGTGCAGAGAGAAAAAAGAGCAGTGGGAAT
AGGAGCTTTGTTCCTTGGGTTCTTGGGAGCAGCAGGAAGCACTATGGGCGCAGCGTCAATGACGCTGACG
GTACAGGCCAGACAATTATTGTCTGGTATAGTGCAGCAGCAGAACAATTTGCTGAGGGCTATTGAGGCGC
AACAGCATCTGTTGCAACTCACAGTCTGGGGCATCAAGCAGCTCCAGGCAAGAATCCTGGCTGTGGAAAG
ATACCTAAAGGATCAACAGCTCCTGGGGATTTGGGGTTGCTCTGGAAAACTCATTTGCACCACTGCTGTG
CCTTGGAATGCTAGTTGGAGTAATAAATCTCTGGAACAGATTTGGAATCACACGACCTGGATGGAGTGGG
ACAGAGAAATTAACAATTACACAAGCTTAATACACTCCTTAATTGAAGAATCGCAAAACCAGCAAGAAAA
GAATGAACAAGAATTATTGGAATTAGATAAATGGGCAAGTTTGTGGAATTGGTTTAACATAACAAATTGG
CTGTGGTATATAAAATTATTCATAATGATAGTAGGAGGCTTGGTAGGTTTAAGAATAGTTTTTGCTGTAC
TTTCTATAGTGAATAGAGTTAGGCAGGGATATTCACCATTATCGTTTCAGACCCACCTCCCAACCCCGAG
GGGACCCGACAGGCCCGAAGGAATAGAAGAAGAAGGTGGAGAGAGAGACAGAGACAGATCCATTCGATTA
GTGAACGGATCTCGACGGTATCGGTTAACTTTTAAAAGAAAAGGGGGGATTGGGGGGTACAGTGCAGGGG
AAAGAATAGTAGACATAATAGCAACAGACATACAAACTAAAGAATTACAAAAACAAATTACAAAATTCAA
AATTTTATCGTCCAGTGTGGTGGAATTCTGCAGATATCAACTTTGTATAGAAAAGTTGGCCTCCGCGCCG
GGTTTTGGCGCCTCCCGCGGGCGCCCCCCTCCTCACGGCGAGCGCTGCCACGTCAGACGAAGGGCGCAGC
GAGCGTCCTGATCCTTCCGCCCGGACGCTCAGGACAGCGGCCCGCTGCTCATAAGACTCGGCCTTAGAAC
CCCAGTATCAGCAGAAGGACATTTTAGGACGGGACTTGGGTGACTCTAGGGCACTGGTTTTCTTTCCAGA
GAGCGGAACAGGCGAGGAAAAGTAGTCCCTTCTCGGCGATTCTGCGGAGGGATCTCCGTGGGGCGGTGAA
CGCCGATGATTATATAAGGACGCGCCGGGTGTGGCACAGCTAGTTCCGTCGCAGCCGGGATTTGGGTCGC
GGTTCTTGTTTGTGGATCGCTGTGATCGTCACTTGGTGAGTAGCGGGCTGCTGGGCTGGCCGGGGCTTTC
GTGGCCGCCGGGCCGCTCGGTGGGACGGAAGCGTGTGGAGAGACCGCCAAGGGCTGTAGTCTGGGTCCGC
GAGCAAGGTTGCCCTGAACTGGGGGTTGGGGGGAGCGCAGCAAAATGGCGGCTGTTCCCGAGTCTTGAAT
GGAAGACGCTTGTGAGGCGGGCTGTGAGGTCGTTGAAACAAGGTGGGGGGCATGGTGGGCGGCAAGAACC
CAAGGTCTTGAGGCCTTCGCTAATGCGGGAAAGCTCTTATTCGGGTGAGATGGGCTGGGGCACCATCTGG
GGACCCTGACGTGAAGTTTGTCACTGACTGGAGAACTCGGTTTGTCGTCTGTTGCGGGGGCGGCAGTTAT
GGCGGTGCCGTTGGGCAGTGCACCCGTACCTTTGGGAGCGCGCGCCCTCGTCGTGTCGTGACGTCACCCG
TTCTGTTGGCTTATAATGCAGGGTGGGGCCACCTGCCGGTAGGTGTGCGGTAGGCTTTTCTCCGTCGCAG
GACGCAGGGTTCGGGCCTAGGGTAGGCTCTCCTGAATCGACAGGCGCCGGACCTCTGGTGAGGGGAGGGA
TAAGTGAGGCGTCAGTTTCTTTGGTCGGTTTTATGTACCTATCTTCTTAAGTAGCTGAAGCTCCGGTTTT
GAACTATGCGCTCGGGGTTGGCGAGTGTGTTTTGTGAAGTTTTTTAGGCACCTTTTGAAATGTAATCATT
TGGGTCAATATGTAATTTTCAGTGTTAGACTAGTAAATTGTCCGCTAAATTCTGGCCGTTTTTGGCTTTT
TTGTTAGACACAAGTTTGTACAAAAAAGCAGGCTTAGCCACCATGGCCTTCATGGAGAAGCCACCTGCAG
GCAAGGTGCTGCTGGACGATACCGTGCCACTGACAGCAGCAATCGAGGCATCCCAGTCTCTGCAGAGCCA
CACCGAGTACATCATCAGGGTGCAGCGCGGCATCAGCGTGGAGAACTCCTGGCAGATCGTGCGGAGATAT
TCCGACTTCGATCTGCTGAACAATAGCCTGCAGATCGCAGGACTGTCCCTGCCACTGCCACCCAAGAAGC
TGATCGGCAATATGGACCGGGAGTTTATCGCCGAGAGACAGAAGGGCCTGCAGAACTACCTGAATGTGAT
CACCACAAACCACATCCTGTCTAATTGCGAGCTGGTGAAGAAGTTTCTGGACCCTAACAATTACAGCGCC
AACTATACCGAGATCGCCCTGCAGCAGGTGAGCATGTTCTTTCGGTCCGAGCCCAAGTGGGAGGTGGTGG
AGCCTCTGAAGGATATCGGCTGGCGGATCAGAAAGAAGTACTTCCTGATGAAGATCAAGAATCAGCCAAA
GGAGAGACTGGTGCTGTCCTGGGCAGACCTGGGACCTGATAAGTATCTGTCTGACAAGGATTTTCAGTGC
CTGATCAAGCTGCTGCCAAGCTGTCTGCACCCCTACATCTATAGGGTGACCTTCGCCACAGCCAACGAGA
GCAGCGCCCTGCTGATCCGCATGTTTAATGAGAAGGGCACCCTGAAGGACCTGATCTACAAGGCCAAGCC
TAAGGATCCATTCCTGAAGAAGTATTGTAACCCCAAGAAGATCCAGGGCCTGGAGCTGCAGCAGATCAAG
ACCTACGGCAGGCAGATCCTGGAGGTGCTGAAGTTCCTGCACGACAAGGGCTTTCCTTATGGCCACCTGC
ACGCCAGCAACGTGATGCTGGACGGCGATACATGCCGCCTGCTGGATCTGGAGAATTCCCTGCTGGGCCT
GCCATCTTTTTACAGGTCCTATTTCTCTCAGTTTCGCAAGATCAACACCCTGGAGTCCGTGGACGTGCAC
TGTTTCGGCCACCTGCTGTACGAGATGACATATGGCAGGCCTCCAGACTCTGTGCCAGTGGATAGCTTTC
CACCTGCACCAAGCATGGCAGTGGTGGCCGTGCTGGAGAGCACCCTGTCCTGCGAGGCCTGTAAGAATGG
CATGCCTACAATCTCCCGCCTGCTGCAGATGCCACTGTTCTCTGATGTGCTGCTGACCACAAGCGAGAAG
CCTCAGTTTAAGATCCCAACCAAGCTGAAGGAGGCCCTGCGGATCGCCAAGGAGTGCATCGAGAAGAGAC
TGATCGAGGAGCAGAAGCAGATCCACCAGCACAGGCGCCTGACAAGAGCCCAGTCTCACCACGGCAGCGA
GGAGGAGCGGAAGAAGAGAAAGATCCTGGCCAGGAAGAAGTCTAAGCGCAGCGCCCTGGAGAACTCCGAG
GAGCACTCTGCCAAGTACAGCAATTCCAACAATTCCGCCGGATCTGGAGCCTCTAGCCCACTGACCAGCC
CCTCCTCTCCTACCCCACCCTCTACAAGCGGCATCTCCGCCCTGCCTCCACCCCCTCCACCCCCTCCACC
ACCTGCAGCACCACTGCCACCAGCATCCACAGAGGCACCTGCACAGCTGAGCAGCCAGGCAGTGAACGGA
ATGTCTAGGGGCGCCCTGCTGTCTAGCATCCAGAATTTCCAGAAGGGCACCCTGAGAAAGGCCAAGACAT
GTGATCACAGCGCCCCTAAGATCGGCTCAAACCCAGCTTTCTTGTACAAAGTGGGCGGCAAGCCCATCCC
CAACCCCCTGCTGGGCCTGGACAGCACCGCTAGCATCCCGCTGCTGAACGCTAAACAGATTCTGGGACAG
CTGGACGGCGGGAGCGTGGCAGTCCTGCCTGTGGTCGACTCCACCAATCAGTACCTGCTGGATCGAATCG
GCGAGCTGAAGAGTGGGGATGCTTGCATTGCAGAATATCAGCAGGCAGGGAGAGGAAGCAGAGGGAGGAA
ATGGTTCTCTCCTTTTGGAGCTAACCTGTACCTGAGTATGTTTTGGCGCCTGAAGCGGGGACCAGCAGCA
ATCGGCCTGGGCCCGGTCATCGGAATTGTCATGGCAGAAGCGCTGCGAAAGCTGGGAGCAGACAAGGTGC
GAGTCAAATGGCCCAATGACCTGTATCTGCAGGATAGAAAGCTGGCAGGCATCCTGGTGGAGCTGGCCGG
AATAACAGGCGATGCTGCACAGATCGTCATTGGCGCCGGGATTAACGTGGCTATGAGGCGCGTGGAGGAA
AGCGTGGTCAATCAGGGCTGGATCACACTGCAGGAAGCAGGGATTAACCTGGACAGGAATACTCTGGCCG
CTATGCTGATCCGAGAGCTGCGGGCAGCCCTGGAACTGTTCGAGCAGGAAGGCCTGGCTCCATATCTGTC
ACGGTGGGAGAAGCTGGATAACTTCATCAATAGACCCGTGAAGCTGATCATTGGGGACAAAGAGATTTTC
GGGATTAGCCGGGGGATTGATAAACAGGGAGCCCTGCTGCTGGAACAGGACGGAGTTATCAAACCCTGGA
TGGGCGGAGAAATCAGTCTGCGGTCTGCCGAAAAGTAAGCCAACTTTATTATACATAGTTGATATCCAGC
ACAGTGGCGGCCGCTCGACAATCAACCTCTGGATTACAAAATTTGTGAAAGATTGACTGGTATTCTTAAC
TATGTTGCTCCTTTTACGCTATGTGGATACGCTGCTTTAATGCCTTTGTATCATGCTATTGCTTCCCGTA
TGGCTTTCATTTTCTCCTCCTTGTATAAATCCTGGTTGCTGTCTCTTTATGAGGAGTTGTGGCCCGTTGT
CAGGCAACGTGGCGTGGTGTGCACTGTGTTTGCTGACGCAACCCCCACTGGTTGGGGCATTGCCACCACC
TGTCAGCTCCTTTCCGGGACTTTCGCTTTCCCCCTCCCTATTGCCACGGCGGAACTCATCGCCGCCTGCC
TTGCCCGCTGCTGGACAGGGGCTCGGCTGTTGGGCACTGACAATTCCGTGGTGTTGTCGGGGAAGCTGAC
GTCCTTTCCATGGCTGCTCGCCTGTGTTGCCACCTGGATTCTGCGCGGGACGTCCTTCTGCTACGTCCCT
TCGGCCCTCAATCCAGCGGACCTTCCTTCCCGCGGCCTGCTGCCGGCTCTGCGGCCTCTTCCGCGTCTTC
GCCTTCGCCCTCAGACGAGTCGGATCTCCCTTTGGGCCGCCTCCCCGCCTGGAATTCTACCGGGTAGGGG
AGGCGCTTTTCCCAAGGCAGTCTGGAGCATGCGCTTTAGCAGCCCCGCTGGGCACTTGGCGCTACACAAG
TGGCCTCTGGCCTCGCACACATTCCACATCCACCGGTAGGCGCCAACCGGCTCCGTTCTTTGGTGGCCCC
TTCGCGCCACCTTCTACTCCTCCCCTAGTCAGGAAGTTCCCCCCCGCCCCGCAGCTCGCGTCGTGCAGGA
CGTGACAAATGGAAGTAGCACGTCTCACTAGTCTCGTGCAGATGGACAGCACCGCTGAGCAATGGAAGCG
GGTAGGCCTTTGGGGCAGCGGCCAATAGCAGCTTTGCTCCTTCGCTTTCTGGGCTCAGAGGCTGGGAAGG
GGTGGGTCCGGGGGCGGGCTCAGGGGCGGGCTCAGGGGCGGGGCGGGCGCCCGAAGGTCCTCCGGAGGCC
CGGCATTCTGCACGCTTCAAAAGCGCACGTCTGCCGCGCTGTTCTCCTCTTCCTCATCTCCGGGCCTTTC
GACCTGCAGCCCAAGCTTACCATGACCGAGTACAAGCCCACGGTGCGCCTCGCCACCCGCGACGACGTCC
CCAGGGCCGTACGCACCCTCGCCGCCGCGTTCGCCGACTACCCCGCCACGCGCCACACCGTCGATCCGGA
CCGCCACATCGAGCGGGTCACCGAGCTGCAAGAACTCTTCCTCACGCGCGTCGGGCTCGACATCGGCAAG
GTGTGGGTCGCGGACGACGGCGCCGCGGTGGCGGTCTGGACCACGCCGGAGAGCGTCGAAGCGGGGGCGG
TGTTCGCCGAGATCGGCCCGCGCATGGCCGAGTTGAGCGGTTCCCGGCTGGCCGCGCAGCAACAGATGGA
AGGCCTCCTGGCGCCGCACCGGCCCAAGGAGCCCGCGTGGTTCCTGGCCACCGTCGGCGTCTCGCCCGAC
CACCAGGGCAAGGGTCTGGGCAGCGCCGTCGTGCTCCCCGGAGTGGAGGCGGCCGAGCGCGCCGGGGTGC
CCGCCTTCCTGGAGACCTCCGCGCCCCGCAACCTCCCCTTCTACGAGCGGCTCGGCTTCACCGTCACCGC
CGACGTCGAGGTGCCCGAAGGACCGCGCACCTGGTGCATGACCCGCAAGCCCGGTGCCTGACGCCCGCCC
CACGACCCGCAGCGCCCGACCGAAAGGAGCGCACGACCCCATGCATCTCGAGGGCCCGGTACCTTTAAGA
CCAATGACTTACAAGGCAGCTGTAGATCTTAGCCACTTTTTAAAAGAAAAGGGGGGACTGGAAGGGCTAG
CTCACTCCCAACGAAGACAAGATCTGCTTTTTGCTTGTACTGGGTCTCTCTGGTTAGACCAGATCTGAGC
CTGGGAGCTCTCTGGCTAACTAGGGAACCCACTGCTTAAGCCTCAATAAAGCTTGCCTTGAGTGCTTCAA
GTAGTGTGTGCCCGTCTGTTGTGTGACTCTGGTAACTAGAGATCCCTCAGACCCTTTTAGTCAGTGTGGA
AAATCTCTAGCAGTAGTAGTTCATGTCATCTTATTATTCAGTATTTATAACTTGCAAAGAAATGAATATC
AGAGAGTGAGAGGAACTTGTTTATTGCAGCTTATAATGGTTACAAATAAAGCAATAGCATCACAAATTTC
ACAAATAAAGCATTTTTTTCACTGCATTCTAGTTGTGGTTTGTCCAAACTCATCAATGTATCTTATCATG
TCTGGCTCTAGCTATCCCGCCCCTAACTCCGCCCATCCCGCCCCTAACTCCGCCCAGTTCCGCCCATTCT
CCGCCCCATGGCTGACTAATTTTTTTTATTTATGCAGAGGCCGAGGCCGCCTCGGCCTCTGAGCTATTCC
AGAAGTAGTGAGGAGGCTTTTTTGGAGGCCTAGGGACGTACCCAATTCGCCCTATAGTGAGTCGTATTAC
GCGCGCTCACTGGCCGTCGTTTTACAACGTCGTGACTGGGAAAACCCTGGCGTTACCCAACTTAATCGCC
TTGCAGCACATCCCCCTTTCGCCAGCTGGCGTAATAGCGAAGAGGCCCGCACCGATCGCCCTTCCCAACA
GTTGCGCAGCCTGAATGGCGAATGGG
[124 nt withheld, positions 10737-10860]
C
[91 nt withheld, positions 10862-10952]
A
[49 nt withheld, positions 10954-11002]
CCTTTGACGTTGGAGTCCACGTTCTTT
[37 nt withheld, positions 11030-11066]
ACCCTATCTCGGTCTATTCTTTTGATTTATAAGGGATTTTGCCGATTTCGGCCTATTGGTTAAAAAATGA
GCTGATTTAACAAAAATTTAACGCGAATTTTAACAAAATATTAACGCTTACAATTT
